Addgene plasmid #211273: pBiT3.1-C_DCAF13:1-445
Purpose: Mammalian expression of full-length human DCAF13. C-terminal HiBiT tag.
Depositing lab: Cheryl Arrowsmith. Depositing organization: University of Toronto. Publication: A Target Class Ligandability Evaluation of WD40 Repeat-Containing Proteins. Ackloo S, Li F, Szewczyk M, Seitova A, Loppnau P, Zeng H, Xu J, Ahmad S, Arnautova YA, Baghaie AJ, Beldar S, Bolotokova A, Centrella PA, Chau I, Clark MA, Cuozzo JW, Dehghani-Tafti S, Disch JS, Dong A, Dumas A, Feng JA, Ghiabi P, Gibson E, Gilmer J, Goldman B, Green SR, Guie MA, Guilinger JP, Harms N, Herasymenko O, Houliston S, Hutchinson A, Kearnes S, Keefe AD, Kimani SW, Kramer T, Kutera M, Kwak HA, Lento C, Li Y, Liu J, Loup J, Machado RAC, Mulhern CJ, Perveen S, Righetto GL, Riley P, Shrestha S, Sigel EA, Silva M, Sintchak MD, Slakman BL, Taylor RD, Thompson J, Torng W, Underkoffler C, von Rechenberg M, Walsh RT, Watson I, Wilson DJ, Wolf E, Yadav M, Yazdi AK, Zhang J, Zhang Y, Santhakumar V, Edwards AM, Barsyte-Lovejoy D, Schapira M, Brown PJ, Halabelian L, Arrowsmith CH. J Med Chem. 2025 Jan 23;68(2):1092-1112. doi: 10.1021/acs.jmedchem.4c02010. Epub 2024 Nov 4. PubMed 39495097.
Backbone
  Vector backbone: pBiT3.1-C
  Backbone manufacturer: Promega
  Vector type: Mammalian Expression
  Selectable markers: Neomycin (select with G418)
Growth in bacteria
  Bacterial resistance: Kanamycin, 50 μg/mL
  Growth temperature: 37°C
  Growth strain: DH5alpha
  Copy number: High Copy
Gene/Insert
  Gene/Insert name: DCAF13:M1-K445
  Species: H. sapiens (human)
  Insert size (bp): 1335
  Mutation: A86S annotated sequence conflict
  Entrez Gene: DCAF13 (a.k.a. GM83, HSPC064, Sof1, WDSOF1)
  Promoter: CMV
  Tag / fusion protein: GSSGGSSGVSGWRLFKKIS (C terminal on insert)
  Cloning method: Ligation Independent Cloning
  Sequencing primers: 5′ T7; 3′ TTGCTCAGCGGTGGCAGCAG
Resource information
  A portion of this plasmid was derived from a plasmid made by: Mammalian Gene Collection (BC026067.1)
Terms and licenses: Academic/Nonprofit Terms; Industry Terms: Not Available to Industry
Depositor comments: 5' Cloning Site: EcoR1 (not destroyed), 3' Cloning Site: Xho1 (not destroyed).
How to cite: pBiT3.1-C_DCAF13:1-445 was a gift from Cheryl Arrowsmith (Addgene plasmid # 211273 ; http://n2t.net/addgene:211273 ; RRID:Addgene_211273)
