[The description below was written by a language model from this plasmid's Addgene catalogue record and pLannotate feature annotations shown in this document.]
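Description:
pBiT3.1-C_DCAF13:1-445 is a mammalian expression plasmid built on Promega's pBiT3.1-C backbone that produces full-length human DCAF13 (residues M1 to K445, a 1,335 bp insert) fused at its C terminus to the HiBiT peptide through a short glycine/serine linker. HiBiT is the small complementing fragment of the split NanoLuc luciferase system, which yields luminescence when it binds its larger partner, LgBiT. The coding sequence derives from a Mammalian Gene Collection clone, carries an A86S difference recorded as an annotated sequence conflict, and was inserted by ligation-independent cloning between retained EcoRI and XhoI sites.

Expression is driven by the CMV immediate-early enhancer and promoter, followed by a chimeric β-globin/immunoglobulin intron that promotes efficient processing of the transcript. A T7 promoter lies just upstream of the open reading frame and serves as a sequencing primer site, and an SV40 polyadenylation signal terminates the transcript. The plasmid replicates in E. coli from a high-copy ColE1/pUC-type origin and is selected with kanamycin through a neo (nptII) gene under the bacterial EM7 promoter. A loxP site lies just upstream of that promoter.

The catalogue lists neomycin/G418 as the mammalian selectable marker. The feature table, however, shows only the bacterial EM7 promoter in front of neo, and it separately annotates an SV40 promoter-driven blasticidin S deaminase cassette with a synthetic poly(A) signal, so the record is not fully consistent on this point. Short annotated fragments of SV40 large T antigen and SET1 are probably incidental sequence matches.

DCAF13 is a WD40-repeat protein proposed to act as a substrate receptor for the CUL4-DDB1 ubiquitin ligase. The plasmid was deposited with a study of WD40 protein ligandability, where a HiBiT fusion would suit luminescence-based detection of the protein in cells.
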