Features (pLannotate 1.2.2; 17 found; start..end, strand, type, name):
     24..105     -  polyA_signal   SV40 poly(A) signal: SV40 polyadenylation signal
    128..211     -  CDS            large T antigen (fragment): large T antigen from SV40 (simian virus 40)
    276..641     +  enhancer       CMV enhancer: human cytomegalovirus immediate early enhancer
    643..842     +  promoter       CMV promoter: human cytomegalovirus (CMV) immediate early promoter
    981..1113    +  intron         chimeric intron: chimera between introns from human β-globin and immunoglobulin heavy chain genes
   1157..1175    +  promoter       T7 promoter: promoter for bacteriophage T7 RNA polymerase
   1243..2577    +  CDS            DCAF13: DCA13_HUMAN - Also known as WDSOF1. Experimental evidence at protein level: Swiss-Prot protein existence level 1. Possible role in ribosomal RNA processing (By similarity). May function as a substrate receptor for CUL4-DDB1 E3 ubiquitin-protein ligase complex. From Homo sapiens (Human).
   2673..2700    +  CDS            SET1 (fragment): solubility-enhancement tag derived from T7 phage gene 10B
   2726..2847    -  polyA_signal   SV40 poly(A) signal: SV40 polyadenylation signal
   2870..2938    -  CDS            large T antigen (fragment): large T antigen from SV40 (simian virus 40)
   2962..2995    +  protein_bind   loxP: Cre-mediated recombination occurs in the 8-bp core sequence (GCATACAT). Cre recombinase
   3005..3052    +  promoter       EM7 promoter: synthetic bacterial promoter&nbsp
   3084..3875    +  CDS            neo: KKA2_KLEPN - Also known as kan, nptII. Experimental evidence at protein level: Swiss-Prot protein existence level 1. Resistance to kanamycin, neomycin, paromomycin, ribostamycin, butirosin and gentamicin B. From Klebsiella pneumoniae.
   4036..4624    -  rep_origin     ori: high-copy-number ColE1/pMB1/pBR322/pUC origin of replication
   4750..4798    -  polyA_signal   poly(A) signal: synthetic polyadenylation signal
   4822..5220    -  CDS            BSD: blasticidin S deaminase; Aspergillus terreus BSD; confers resistance to blasticidin
   5251..5608    -  promoter       SV40 promoter: SV40 enhancer and early promoter
>Addgene plasmid #211273 | pBiT3.1-C_DCAF13:1-445 | addgene full sequence | sequence record 424669 | Addgene NGS Result
AAGACGCGTTAATTAAGACGTCGGCAGTGAAAAAAATGCTTTATTTGTGAAATTTGTGATGCTATTGCTT
TATTTGTAACCATTATAAGCTGCAATAAACAAGTTAACAACAACAATTGCATTCATTTTATGTTTCAGGT
TCAGGGGGAGGTGTGGGAGGTTTTTTAAAGCAAGTAAAACCTCTACAAATGTGGTATGGCTGATTATGAT
CCGCGGCCGCAATACGTCGACGTTATCAGCTGACTTCGTACGAGAGCCTAGGATTATGGCGCGCCACTAG
TTATTAATAGTAATCAATTACGGGGTCATTAGTTCATAGCCCATATATGGAGTTCCGCGTTACATAACTT
ACGGTAAATGGCCCGCCTGGCTGACCGCCCAACGACCCCCGCCCATTGACGTCAATAATGACGTATGTTC
CCATAGTAACGCCAATAGGGACTTTCCATTGACGTCAATGGGTGGAGTATTTACGGTAAACTGCCCACTT
GGCAGTACATCAAGTGTATCATATGCCAAGTCCGCCCCCTATTGACGTCAATGACGGTAAATGGCCCGCC
TGGCATTATGCCCAGTACATGACCTTACGGGACTTTCCTACTTGGCAGTACATCTACGTATTAGTCATCG
CTATTACCATGGTGATGCGGTTTTGGCAGTACACCAATGGGCGTGGATAGCGGTTTGACTCACGGGGATT
TCCAAGTCTCCACCCCATTGACGTCAATGGGAGTTTGTTTTGGCACCAAAATCAACGGGACTTTCCAAAA
TGTCGTAATAACCCCGCCCCGTTGACGCAAATGGGCGGTAGGCGTGTACGGTGGGAGGTCTATATAAGCA
GAGCTGGTTTAGTGAACCGTCAGATCACTAGAATCTTTATTGCGGTAGTTTATCACAGTTAAATTGCTAA
CGCAGTCAGTGCTTCTGACACAACAGTCTCGAACTTAAGCTGCAGAAGTTGGTCGTGAGGCACTGGGCAG
GTAAGTATCAAGGTTACAAGACAGGTTTAAGGAGACCAATAGAAACTGGGCTTGTCGAGACAGAGAAGAC
TCTTGCGTTTCTGATAGGCACCTATTGGTCTTACTGACATCCACTTTGCCTTTCTCTCCACAGGTGTCCA
CTCCCAGTTCAATTACAGCTCTTAAGGCTAGAGTATTAATACGACTCACTATAGGGGCGATCGCAACAAG
CTTCGGGAAGATCTGGAGCTAGCGGCGGGGGATCCGGTGGGAATTCGACACCATGAAGGTGAAGATGCTG
AGCCGGAATCCGGACAATTATGTCCGCGAAACCAAGTTGGACTTACAGAGAGTTCCAAGAAACTACGATC
CTGCTTTACATCCTTTTGAGGTCCCACGAGAATATATAAGAGCTTTAAATGCTACCAAACTGGAACGAGT
ATTTGCAAAACCATTCCTTGCTTCGCTGGATGGTCACCGTGATGGAGTCAATTGCTTGGCAAAGCATCCA
GAGAAGCTGGCTACTGTCCTTTCTGGGTCGTGTGATGGAGAGGTTAGAATTTGGAATCTAACTCAGCGGA
ATTGTATCCGTACAATACAAGCACATGAAGGCTTTGTACGAGGAATATGTACTCGCTTTTGTGGGACTTC
TTTTTTCACTGTTGGTGATGACAAAACTGTGAAGCAGTGGAAAATGGATGGGCCAGGCTATGGAGACGAG
GAAGAGCCATTACATACAATATTAGGAAAGACAGTGTATACTGGGATTGATCATCACTGGAAAGAAGCTG
TTTTTGCCACATGTGGACAGCAAGTAGACATTTGGGATGAACAAAGAACTAATCCTATATGTTCAATGAC
CTGGGGATTTGACAGTATAAGTAGTGTTAAATTTAACCCAATTGAGACATTTCTCTTGGGAAGTTGTGCA
TCTGACAGGAATATAGTACTGTACGATATGAGGCAAGCTACTCCTTTGAAAAAGGTTATCTTAGATATGA
GAACAAATACAATCTGTTGGAACCCTATGGAAGCTTTCATTTTTACAGCAGCAAATGAAGATTATAACTT
ATATACTTTTGATATGCGTGCACTGGACACTCCTGTAATGGTCCATATGGATCATGTATCTGCAGTGCTT
GATGTGGATTACTCTCCCACTGGGAAGGAGTTTGTGTCTGCTAGTTTCGATAAATCTATTCGAATCTTTC
CTGTAGACAAAAGTCGAAGCAGGGAGGTATATCATACAAAGAGAATGCAACATGTTATCTGTGTAAAATG
GACTTCTGACAGCAAGTATATTATGTGTGGATCTGATGAAATGAACATTCGCCTGTGGAAAGCTAATGCT
TCTGAAAAATTGGGTGTGCTTACATCACGAGAAAAAGCAGCCAAGGATTATAACCAGAAATTGAAGGAGA
AATTTCAGCATTATCCTCATATAAAACGTATAGCTCGTCATCGACATCTACCAAAATCTATCTATAGCCA
GATTCAGGAACAGCGCATCATGAAAGAAGCTCGTCGACGAAAGGAAGTGAATCGTATTAAACACAGCAAG
CCTGGATCTGTGCCACTTGTGTCAGAGAAGAAGAAACACGTAGTGGCAGTTGTAAAAGGCTCGAGCGGTG
GGAGCTCCGGTGTGAGCGGCTGGCGGCTGTTCAAGAAGATTAGCTAAGTTTAAACGGCCGCGACTCTAGA
CTGCAGGCATGCAAGCTGATTTGGCTGCTGCCACCGCTGAGCAAGGCCGCTTCGAGCAGACATGATAAGA
TACATTGATGAGTTTGGACAAACCACAACTAGAATGCAGTGAAAAAAATGCTTTATTTGTGAAATTTGTG
ATGCTATTGCTTTATTTGTAACCATTATAAGCTGCAATAAACAAGTTAACAACAACAATTGCATTCATTT
TATGTTTCAGGTTCAGGGGGAGATGTGGGAGGTTTTTTTAAGCAAGTAAAACCTCTACAAATGTGGTAAA
ATCTTAATTAAGACTTCTAATATAACTTCGTATAGCATACATTATACGAAGTTATGGTTCCACTGTTGAC
AATTAATCATCGGCATAGTATATCGGCATAGTATAATACGACAAGGTGAGGAACTAAACCCAGGAGGCAG
ATCATGATTGAACAAGATGGATTGCACGCAGGTTCTCCGGCCGCTTGGGTGGAGAGGCTATTCGGCTATG
ACTGGGCACAACAGACAATCGGCTGCTCTGATGCCGCCGTGTTCCGGCTGTCAGCGCAGGGGCGCCCGGT
TCTTTTTGTCAAGACCGACCTGTCCGGTGCCCTGAATGAACTGCAGGACGAGGCAGCGCGGCTATCGTGG
CTGGCCACGACGGGCGTTCCTTGCGCAGCTGTGCTCGACGTTGTCACTGAAGCGGGAAGGGACTGGCTGC
TATTGGGCGAAGTGCCGGGGCAGGATCTCCTGTCATCTCACCTTGCTCCTGCCGAGAAAGTATCCATCAT
GGCTGATGCAATGCGGCGGCTGCATACGCTTGATCCGGCTACCTGCCCATTCGACCACCAAGCGAAACAT
CGCATCGAGCGAGCACGTACTCGGATGGAAGCCGGTCTTGTCGATCAGGATGATCTGGACGAAGAGCATC
AGGGGCTCGCGCCAGCCGAACTGTTCGCCAGGCTCAAGGCGCGCATGCCCGACGGCGAGGATCTCGTCGT
GACCCATGGCGATGCCTGCTTGCCGAATATCATGGTGGAAAATGGCCGCTTTTCTGGATTCATCGACTGT
GGCCGGCTGGGTGTGGCGGACCGCTATCAGGACATAGCGTTGGCTACCCGTGATATTGCTGAAGAGCTTG
GCGGCGAATGGGCTGACCGCTTCCTCGTGCTTTACGGTATCGCCGCTCCCGATTCGCAGCGCATCGCCTT
CTATCGCCTTCTTGACGAGTTCTTCTGATTCGAAATGACCGACCAAGCGACGCCCAACCGGTATCAGCTC
ACTCAAAGGCGGTAATACGGTTATCCACAGAATCAGGGGATAACGCAGGAAAGAACATGTGAGCAAAAGG
CCAGCAAAAGGCCAGGAACCGTAAAAAGGCCGCGTTGCTGGCGTTTTTCCATAGGCTCCGCCCCCCTGAC
GAGCATCACAAAAATCGACGCTCAAGTCAGAGGTGGCGAAACCCGACAGGACTATAAAGATACCAGGCGT
TTCCCCCTGGAAGCTCCCTCGTGCGCTCTCCTGTTCCGACCCTGCCGCTTACCGGATACCTGTCCGCCTT
TCTCCCTTCGGGAAGCGTGGCGCTTTCTCATAGCTCACGCTGTAGGTATCTCAGTTCGGTGTAGGTCGTT
CGCTCCAAGCTGGGCTGTGTGCACGAACCCCCCGTTCAGCCCGACCGCTGCGCCTTATCCGGTAACTATC
GTCTTGAGTCCAACCCGGTAAGACACGACTTATCGCCACTGGCAGCAGCCACTGGTAACAGGATTAGCAG
AGCGAGGTATGTAGGCGGTGCTACAGAGTTCTTGAAGTGGTGGCCTAACTACGGCTACACTAGAAGGACA
GTATTTGGTATCTGCGCTCTGCTGAAGCCAGTTACCTTCGGAAAAAGAGTTGGTAGCTCTTGATCCGGCA
AACAAACCACCGCTGGTAGCGGTGGTTTTTTTGTTTGCAAGCAGCAGATTACGCGCAGAAAAAAAGGATT
TCAAGAAGATCCTTTGATCTTTTCTACGGGGTCTGACGCTCAGTGGAACGAAAACTCACGTTAAGGGATT
TTGGTCATGAGATTATCAAAAAGGATCTTCACCTAGATCCTTTTATAGTCCGGAATCGTCACACAAAAAA
CCAACACACAGATGTAATGAAAATAAAGATATTTTATTGCGGCCATCGTGATGGCTAGAGTTTAGCCCTC
CCACACATAACCAGAGGGCAGCAATTCACGAATCCCAACTGCCGTCGGCTGTCCATCACTGTCCTTCACT
ATGGCTTTGATCCCAGGATGCAGATCGAGAAGCACCTGTCGGCACCGTCCGCAGGGGCTCAAGATGCCCC
TGTTCTCATTTCCGATCGCGACGATACAAGTCAGGTTGCCAGCTGCCGCAGCAGCAGCAGTGCCCAGCAC
CACGAGTTCTGCACAAGGTCCCCCAGTAAAATGATATACATTGACACCAGTGAAGATGCGGCCGTCGCTA
GAGAGAGCTGCGCTGGCGACGCTGTAGTCTTCAGAGATGGGGATGCTGTTGATTGTAGCCGTTGCTCTTT
CAATGAGGGTGGATTCTTCTTGAGACAAAGGCTTGGCCATGGTGGCGCTAGTGTCAGAAGAATCGAGCTT
TTTGCAAAAGCCTAGGCCTCCAAAAAAGCCTCCTCACTACTTCTGGAATAGCTCAGAGGCCGAGGCGGCC
TCGGCCTCTGCATAAATAAAAAAAATTAGTCAGCCATGGGGCGGAGAATGGGCGGAACTGGGCGGAGTTA
GGGGCGGGATGGGCGGAGTTAGGGGCGGGACTATGGTTGCTGACTAATTGAGATGCATGCTTTGCATACT
TCTGCCTGCTGGGGAGCCTGGGGACTTTCCACACCTGGTTGCTGACTAATTGAGATGCATGCTTTGCATA
CTTCTGCCTGCTGGGGAGCCTGGGGACTTTCCACACCCTAACTGACACACATTCCACAGCTGGTTCTTTC
CGCCTCAGAAGGTACCTAACCAAGTTCCTCTTTCAGAGGTTATTTCAGGCCATGGTGCTGCGC
